Addgene plasmid #37558: pBSG01
Depositing lab: Wei-Lih Lee. Depositing organization: University of Massachusetts, Amherst. Publication: A novel patch assembly domain in Num1 mediates dynein anchoring at the cortex during spindle positioning. Tang X, Germain BS, Lee WL. J Cell Biol. 2012 Mar 19;196(6):743-56. 10.1083/jcb.201112017 PubMed 22431751.
Backbone
  Vector backbone: pSY07
  Backbone size w/o insert (bp): 6515
  Total vector size (bp): 6822
  Vector type: Bacterial Expression
Growth in bacteria
  Bacterial resistance: Ampicillin, 100 μg/mL
  Growth temperature: 37°C
  Growth strain: DH5alpha
  Copy number: Low Copy
Gene/Insert
  Gene/Insert name: PreScission protease cleavage site-S tag-TEV site-Z
  Species: N/A
  Insert size (bp): 332
  Cloning method: Restriction Enzyme; 5′ cloning site NotI (not destroyed); 3′ cloning site KpnI (not destroyed)
  Sequencing primers: 5′ N/A; 3′ N/A
Terms and licenses: Academic/Nonprofit Terms; Industry Terms: Not Available to Industry
How to cite: pBSG01 was a gift from Wei-Lih Lee (Addgene plasmid # 37558 ; http://n2t.net/addgene:37558 ; RRID:Addgene_37558)
