[The description below was written by a language model from this plasmid's Addgene catalogue record and pLannotate feature annotations shown in this document.]
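Description:
pBSG01 is a 6.8 kb bacterial expression plasmid built on the pSY07 backbone, a pET-style vector for T7-driven protein production in E. coli. It is propagated through a ColE1/pBR322-type origin accompanied by the bom region and the rop gene, consistent with its catalogued low copy number, and is selected with ampicillin through the bla gene. An f1 origin is also present, and two tetracycline-resistance fragments flanking the lacI cassette appear to be non-functional remnants of the pBR322 lineage.

The expression cassette consists of a T7 promoter with an adjacent lac operator, the T7 gene 10 ribosome binding site and a T7 terminator, with a plasmid-borne lacI gene supplying repressor so that transcription can be induced with IPTG in a host that provides T7 RNA polymerase. The annotated reading frame begins with a cytosolic maltose binding protein lacking its signal sequence, followed by a short histidine-tag segment. Downstream lies the 332 bp insert, cloned between NotI and KpnI sites that both remain intact. It encodes a PreScission protease cleavage site, an S-tag, a TEV protease site (annotated as a fragment of a composite TEV tag) and a Z domain, the IgG-binding unit of Staphylococcus aureus protein A. The PreScission site itself is not separately annotated in the feature table.

No gene of interest is listed, so the plasmid seems to carry a modular tag array offering several affinity handles (amylose, metal chelate, S-protein, IgG) and two protease-release options. The record does not state the specific intended use, although the associated publication concerns Num1-mediated cortical anchoring of dynein.
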