Features (pLannotate 1.2.2; 21 found; start..end, strand, type, name):
     12..467     +  rep_origin     f1 ori (sequence partly withheld): f1 bacteriophage origin of replication; arrow indicates direction of (+) strand synthesis
    494..598     +  promoter       AmpR promoter: bla
    599..1459    +  CDS            AmpR: β-lactamase; bla; confers resistance to ampicillin, carbenicillin, and related antibiotics
   1630..2218    +  rep_origin     ori: high-copy-number ColE1/pMB1/pBR322/pUC origin of replication
   2404..2546    -  misc_feature   bom: basis of mobility region from pBR322
   2648..2839    -  CDS            rop: Rop protein, which maintains plasmids at low copy number; rop
   2856..3236    +  CDS            YPB1_ECOLX: Protein predicted: Swiss-Prot protein existence level 4. From Escherichia coli.
   3308..3599    -  CDS            TcR (fragment): tetracycline efflux protein; tet; confers resistance to tetracycline
   3614..3635    -  protein_bind   CAP binding site: CAP binding activates transcription in the presence of cAMP. E. coli catabolite activator protein
   3648..4730    -  CDS            lacI: lac repressor; lacI; The lac repressor binds to the lac operator to inhibit transcription in E. coli. This inhibition can be relieved by adding lactose or isopropyl-β-D-thiogalactopyranoside (IPTG).
   4731..4808    -  promoter       lacI promoter: lacI
   4816..5095    -  CDS            TcR (fragment): tetracycline efflux protein; tet; confers resistance to tetracycline
   5117..5135    +  promoter       T7 promoter: promoter for bacteriophage T7 RNA polymerase
   5136..5160    +  protein_bind   lac operator: The lac repressor binds to the lac operator to inhibit transcription in E. coli. This inhibition can be relieved by adding lactose or isopropyl-β-D-thiogalactopyranoside (IPTG). lac repressor encoded by lacI
   5175..5197    +  RBS            RBS: efficient ribosome binding site from bacteriophage T7 gene 10 (Olins and Rangwala, 1989)
   5210..6307    +  CDS            MBP: maltose binding protein from E. coli; malE (mutated); This version of the gene does not encode a signal sequence, so MBP will remain in the cytosol.
   6341..6365    +  CDS            9xHis (fragment): 9xHis affinity tag
   6423..6467    +  CDS            S-Tag: affinity and epitope tag derived from pancreatic ribonuclease A
   6473..6493    +  CDS            capTEV™ (fragment): composite tag for in vivo biotinylation, TEV protease cleavage, and 6xHis tagging
   6531..6704    +  CDS            ProtA: IgG-binding unit of Staphylococcus aureus protein A
   6750..6797    +  terminator     T7 terminator: transcription terminator for bacteriophage T7 RNA polymerase
>Addgene plasmid #37558 | pBSG01 | depositor full sequence | sequence record 47374 | pBSG01 sequence 6822 bps
TGGCGAATGGG
[124 nt withheld, positions 12-135]
C
[91 nt withheld, positions 137-227]
A
[49 nt withheld, positions 229-277]
CCTTTGACGTTGGAGTCCACGTTCTTT
[37 nt withheld, positions 305-341]
ACCCTATCTCGGTCTATTCTTTTGATTTATAAGGGATTTTGCCGATTTCGGCCTATTGGTTAAAAAATGA
GCTGATTTAACAAAAATTTAACGCGAATTTTAACAAAATATTAACGTTTACAATTTCAGGTGGCACTTTT
CGGGGAAATGTGCGCGGAACCCCTATTTGTTTATTTTTCTAAATACATTCAAATATGTATCCGCTCATGA
GACAATAACCCTGATAAATGCTTCAATAATATTGAAAAAGGAAGAGTATGAGTATTCAACATTTCCGTGT
CGCCCTTATTCCCTTTTTTGCGGCATTTTGCCTTCCTGTTTTTGCTCACCCAGAAACGCTGGTGAAAGTA
AAAGATGCTGAAGATCAGTTGGGTGCACGAGTGGGTTACATCGAACTGGATCTCAACAGCGGTAAGATCC
TTGAGAGTTTTCGCCCCGAAGAACGTTTTCCAATGATGAGCACTTTTAAAGTTCTGCTATGTGGCGCGGT
ATTATCCCGTATTGACGCCGGGCAAGAGCAACTCGGTCGCCGCATACACTATTCTCAGAATGACTTGGTT
GAGTACTCACCAGTCACAGAAAAGCATCTTACGGATGGCATGACAGTAAGAGAATTATGCAGTGCTGCCA
TAACCATGAGTGATAACACTGCGGCCAACTTACTTCTGACAACGATCGGAGGACCGAAGGAGCTAACCGC
TTTTTTGCACAACATGGGGGATCATGTAACTCGCCTTGATCGTTGGGAACCGGAGCTGAATGAAGCCATA
CCAAACGACGAGCGTGACACCACGATGCCTGCAGCAATGGCAACAACGTTGCGCAAACTATTAACTGGCG
AACTACTTACTCTAGCTTCCCGGCAACAATTAATAGACTGGATGGAGGCGGATAAAGTTGCAGGACCACT
TCTGCGCTCGGCCCTTCCGGCTGGCTGGTTTATTGCTGATAAATCTGGAGCCGGTGAGCGTGGGTCTCGC
GGTATCATTGCAGCACTGGGGCCAGATGGTAAGCCCTCCCGTATCGTAGTTATCTACACGACGGGGAGTC
AGGCAACTATGGATGAACGAAATAGACAGATCGCTGAGATAGGTGCCTCACTGATTAAGCATTGGTAACT
GTCAGACCAAGTTTACTCATATATACTTTAGATTGATTTAAAACTTCATTTTTAATTTAAAAGGATCTAG
GTGAAGATCCTTTTTGATAATCTCATGACCAAAATCCCTTAACGTGAGTTTTCGTTCCACTGAGCGTCAG
ACCCCGTAGAAAAGATCAAAGGATCTTCTTGAGATCCTTTTTTTCTGCGCGTAATCTGCTGCTTGCAAAC
AAAAAAACCACCGCTACCAGCGGTGGTTTGTTTGCCGGATCAAGAGCTACCAACTCTTTTTCCGAAGGTA
ACTGGCTTCAGCAGAGCGCAGATACCAAATACTGTCCTTCTAGTGTAGCCGTAGTTAGGCCACCACTTCA
AGAACTCTGTAGCACCGCCTACATACCTCGCTCTGCTAATCCTGTTACCAGTGGCTGCTGCCAGTGGCGA
TAAGTCGTGTCTTACCGGGTTGGACTCAAGACGATAGTTACCGGATAAGGCGCAGCGGTCGGGCTGAACG
GGGGGTTCGTGCACACAGCCCAGCTTGGAGCGAACGACCTACACCGAACTGAGATACCTACAGCGTGAGC
TATGAGAAAGCGCCACGCTTCCCGAAGGGAGAAAGGCGGACAGGTATCCGGTAAGCGGCAGGGTCGGAAC
AGGAGAGCGCACGAGGGAGCTTCCAGGGGGAAACGCCTGGTATCTTTATAGTCCTGTCGGGTTTCGCCAC
CTCTGACTTGAGCGTCGATTTTTGTGATGCTCGTCAGGGGGGCGGAGCCTATGGAAAAACGCCAGCAACG
CGGCCTTTTTACGGTTCCTGGCCTTTTGCTGGCCTTTTGCTCACATGTTCTTTCCTGCGTTATCCCCTGA
TTCTGTGGATAACCGTATTACCGCCTTTGAGTGAGCTGATACCGCTCGCCGCAGCCGAACGACCGAGCGC
AGCGAGTCAGTGAGCGAGGAAGCGGAAGAGCGCCTGATGCGGTATTTTCTCCTTACGCATCTGTGCGGTA
TTTCACACCGCATATATGGTGCACTCTCAGTACAATCTGCTCTGATGCCGCATAGTTAAGCCAGTATACA
CTCCGCTATCGCTACGTGACTGGGTCATGGCTGCGCCCCGACACCCGCCAACACCCGCTGACGCGCCCTG
ACGGGCTTGTCTGCTCCCGGCATCCGCTTACAGACAAGCTGTGACCGTCTCCGGGAGCTGCATGTGTCAG
AGGTTTTCACCGTCATCACCGAAACGCGCGAGGCAGCTGCGGTAAAGCTCATCAGCGTGGTCGTGAAGCG
ATTCACAGATGTCTGCCTGTTCATCCGCGTCCAGCTCGTTGAGTTTCTCCAGAAGCGTTAATGTCTGGCT
TCTGATAAAGCGGGCCATGTTAAGGGCGGTTTTTTCCTGTTTGGTCACTGATGCCTCCGTGTAAGGGGGA
TTTCTGTTCATGGGGGTAATGATACCGATGAAACGAGAGAGGATGCTCACGATACGGGTTACTGATGATG
AACATGCCCGGTTACTGGAACGTTGTGAGGGTAAACAACTGGCGGTATGGATGCGGCGGGACCAGAGAAA
AATCACTCAGGGTCAATGCCAGCGCTTCGTTAATACAGATGTAGGTGTTCCACAGGGTAGCCAGCAGCAT
CCTGCGATGCAGATCCGGAACATAATGGTGCAGGGCGCTGACTTCCGCGTTTCCAGACTTTACGAAACAC
GGAAACCGAAGACCATTCATGTTGTTGCTCAGGTCGCAGACGTTTTGCAGCAGCAGTCGCTTCACGTTCG
CTCGCGTATCGGTGATTCATTCTGCTAACCAGTAAGGCAACCCCGCCAGCCTAGCCGGGTCCTCAACGAC
AGGAGCACGATCATGCGCACCCGTGGGGCCGCCATGCCGGCGATAATGGCCTGCTTCTCGCCGAAACGTT
TGGTGGCGGGACCAGTGACGAAGGCTTGAGCGAGGGCGTGCAAGATTCCGAATACCGCAAGCGACAGGCC
GATCATCGTCGCGCTCCAGCGAAAGCGGTCCTCGCCGAAAATGACCCAGAGCGCTGCCGGCACCTGTCCT
ACGAGTTGCATGATAAAGAAGACAGTCATAAGTGCGGCGACGATAGTCATGCCCCGCGCCCACCGGAAGG
AGCTGACTGGGTTGAAGGCTCTCAAGGGCATCGGTCGAGATCCCGGTGCCTAATGAGTGAGCTAACTTAC
ATTAATTGCGTTGCGCTCACTGCCCGCTTTCCAGTCGGGAAACCTGTCGTGCCAGCTGCATTAATGAATC
GGCCAACGCGCGGGGAGAGGCGGTTTGCGTATTGGGCGCCAGGGTGGTTTTTCTTTTCACCAGTGAGACG
GGCAACAGCTGATTGCCCTTCACCGCCTGGCCCTGAGAGAGTTGCAGCAAGCGGTCCACGCTGGTTTGCC
CCAGCAGGCGAAAATCCTGTTTGATGGTGGTTAACGGCGGGATATAACATGAGCTGTCTTCGGTATCGTC
GTATCCCACTACCGAGATATCCGCACCAACGCGCAGCCCGGACTCGGTAATGGCGCGCATTGCGCCCAGC
GCCATCTGATCGTTGGCAACCAGCATCGCAGTGGGAACGATGCCCTCATTCAGCATTTGCATGGTTTGTT
GAAAACCGGACATGGCACTCCAGTCGCCTTCCCGTTCCGCTATCGGCTGAATTTGATTGCGAGTGAGATA
TTTATGCCAGCCAGCCAGACGCAGACGCGCCGAGACAGAACTTAATGGGCCCGCTAACAGCGCGATTTGC
TGGTGACCCAATGCGACCAGATGCTCCACGCCCAGTCGCGTACCGTCTTCATGGGAGAAAATAATACTGT
TGATGGGTGTCTGGTCAGAGACATCAAGAAATAACGCCGGAACATTAGTGCAGGCAGCTTCCACAGCAAT
GGCATCCTGGTCATCCAGCGGATAGTTAATGATCAGCCCACTGACGCGTTGCGCGAGAAGATTGTGCACC
GCCGCTTTACAGGCTTCGACGCCGCTTCGTTCTACCATCGACACCACCACGCTGGCACCCAGTTGATCGG
CGCGAGATTTAATCGCCGCGACAATTTGCGACGGCGCGTGCAGGGCCAGACTGGAGGTGGCAACGCCAAT
CAGCAACGACTGTTTGCCCGCCAGTTGTTGTGCCACGCGGTTGGGAATGTAATTCAGCTCCGCCATCGCC
GCTTCCACTTTTTCCCGCGTTTTCGCAGAAACGTGGCTGGCCTGGTTCACCACGCGGGAAACGGTCTGAT
AAGAGACACCGGCATACTCTGCGACATCGTATAACGTTACTGGTTTCACATTCACCACCCTGAATTGACT
CTCTTCCGGGCGCTATCATGCCATACCGCGAAAGGTTTTGCGCCATTCGATGGTGTCCGGGATCTCGACG
CTCTCCCTTATGCGACTCCTGCATTAGGAAGCAGCCCAGTAGTAGGTTGAGGCCGTTGAGCACCGCCGCC
GCAAGGAATGGTGCATGCAAGGAGATGGCGCCCAACAGTCCCCCGGCCACGGGGCCTGCCACCATACCCA
CGCCGAAACAAGCGCTCATGAGCCCGAAGTGGCGAGCCCGATCTTCCCCATCGGTGATGTCGGCGATATA
GGCGCCAGCAACCGCACCTGTGGCGCCGGTGATGCCGGCCACGATGCGTCCGGCGTAGAGGATCGAGATC
TCGATCCCGCGAAATTAATACGACTCACTATAGGGGAATTGTGAGCGGATAACAATTCCCCTCTAGAAAT
AATTTTGTTTAACTTTAAGAAGGAGATATACCATGGCAAAAATCGAAGAAGGTAAACTGGTAATCTGGAT
TAACGGCGATAAAGGCTATAACGGTCTCGCTGAAGTCGGTAAGAAATTCGAGAAAGATACCGGAATTAAA
GTCACCGTTGAGCATCCGGATAAACTGGAAGAGAAATTCCCACAGGTTGCGGCAACTGGCGATGGCCCTG
ACATTATCTTCTGGGCACACGACCGCTTTGGTGGCTACGCTCAATCTGGCCTGTTGGCTGAAATCACCCC
GGACAAAGCGTTCCAGGACAAGCTGTATCCGTTTACCTGGGATGCCGTACGTTACAACGGCAAGCTGATT
GCTTACCCGATCGCTGTTGAAGCGTTATCGCTGATTTATAACAAAGATCTGCTGCCGAACCCGCCAAAAA
CCTGGGAAGAGATCCCGGCGCTGGATAAAGAACTGAAAGCGAAAGGTAAGAGCGCGCTGATGTTCAACCT
GCAAGAACCGTACTTCACCTGGCCGCTGATTGCTGCTGACGGGGGTTATGCGTTCAAGTATGAAAACGGC
AAGTACGACATTAAAGACGTGGGCGTGGATAACGCTGGCGCGAAAGCGGGTCTGACCTTCCTGGTTGACC
TGATTAAAAACAAACACATGAATGCAGACACCGATTACTCCATCGCAGAAGCTGCCTTTAATAAAGGCGA
AACAGCGATGACCATCAACGGCCCGTGGGCATGGTCCAACATCGACACCAGCAAAGTGAATTATGGTGTA
ACGGTACTGCCGACCTTCAAGGGTCAACCATCCAAACCGTTCGTTGGCGTGCTGAGCGCAGGTATTAACG
CCGCCAGTCCGAACAAAGAGCTGGCAAAAGAGTTCCTCGAAAACTATCTGCTGACTGATGAAGGTCTGGA
AGCGGTTAATAAAGACAAACCGCTGGGTGCCGTAGCGCTGAAGTCTTACGAGGAAGAGTTGGCGAAAGAT
CCACGTATTGCCGCCACTATGGAAAACGCCCAGAAAGGTGAAATCATGCCGAACATCCCGCAGATGTCCG
CTTTCTGGTATGCCGTGCGTACTGCGGTGATCAACGCCGCCAGCGGTCGTCAGACTGTCGATGAAGCCCT
GAAAGACGCGCAGACTGGATCCGAAAATTTATATTTTCAAGGTGAGCTCCACCACCACCACCACCACCAC
CACCTGGAAGTTCTGTTCCAGGGGCCCGGGCGGCCGCTTGGAAGTTTTGTTTCAAGGTCCAAAAGAAACC
GCTGCTGCTAAATTCGAACGCCAGCACATGGACAGCATTAACGAGAATCTTTATTTTCAGGGCGCCGCCA
AATTCGGCCTTGCGCAACACGATGAAGCCGTGGACAACAAATTCAACAAAGAACAACAAAACGCGTTCTA
TGAGATCTTACATTTACCTAACTTAAACGAAGAACAACGAAACGCCTTCATCCAAAGTTTAAAAGATGAC
CCAAGCCAAAGCGCTAACCTTTTAGCAGAAGCTAAAAAGCTAAATGATGCTCAGGCGCCGAAAGTAGACG
CGAATTAAGGTACCTAACTTAAGCCCGCTGAGCAATAACTAGCATAACCCCTTGGGGCCTCTAAACGGGT
CTTGAGGGGTTTTTTGCTGAAAGGAGGAACTATATCCGGAT
