>Addgene plasmid #37558 | pBSG01 | addgene partial sequence | sequence record 49299 | T7-term
GCAGAAGCTGCCTTTAATAAAGGCGAAACAGCGATGACCATCAACGGCCCGTGGGCATGGTCCAACATCG
ACACCAGCAAAGTGAATTATGGTGTAACGGTACTGCCGACCTTCAAGGGTCAACCATCCAAACCGTTCGT
TGGCGTGCTGAGCGCAGGTATTAACGCCGCCAGTCCGAACAAAGAGCTGGCGAAAGAGTTCCTCGAAAAC
TATCTGCTGACTGATGAAGGTCTGGAAGCGGTTAATAAAGACAAACCGCTGGGTGCCGTAGCGCTGAAGT
CTTACGAGGAAGAGTTGGCGAAAGATCCACGTATTGCCGCCACCATGGAAAACGCCCAGAAAGGTGAAAT
CATGCCGAACATCCCGCAGATGTCCGCTTTCTGGTATGCCGTGCGTACTGCGGTGATCAACGCCGCCAGC
GGTCGTCAGACTGTCGATGAAGCCCTGAAAGACGCGCAGACTGGATCCGAAAATTTATATTTTCAAGGTG
AGCTCCACCACCACCACCACCACCACCACCTGGAAGTTCTGTTCCAGGGGCCCGGGCGGCCGCTTGGAAG
TTTTGTTTCAAGGTCCAAAAGAAACCGCTGCTGCTAAATTCGAACGCCAGCACATGGACAGCATTAACGA
GAATCTTTATTTTCAGGGCGCCGCCAAATTCGGCCTTGCGCAACACGATGAAGCCGTGGACAACAAATTC
AACAAAGAACAACAAAACGCGTTCTATGAGATCTTACATTTACCTAACTTAAACGAAGAACAACGAAACG
CCTTCATCCAAAGTTTAAAAGATGACCCAAGCCAAAGCGCTAACCTTTTAGCAGAAGCTAAAAAGCTAAA
TGATGCTCAGGCGCCGAAAGTAGACGCGAATTAAGG
