>Addgene plasmid #37558 | pBSG01 | addgene partial sequence | sequence record 50750 | pBRrevBam_primer
TGTGGCGCCGGTGATGCCGGCCACGATGCGTCCGGCGTAGAGGATCGAGATCTCGATCCCGCGAAATTAA
TACGACTCACTATAGGGGAATTGTGAGCGGATAACAATTCCCCTCTAGAAATAATTTTGTTTAACTTTAA
GAAGGAGATATACCATGGCAAAAATCGAAGAAGGTAAACTGGTAATCTGGATTAACGGCGATAAAGGCTA
TAACGGTCTCGCTGAAGTCGGTAAGAAATTCGAGAAAGATACCGGAATTAAAGTCACCGTTGAGCATCCG
GATAAACTGGAAGAGAAATTCCCACAGGTTGCGGCAACTGGCGATGGCCCTGACATTATCTTCTGGGCAC
ACGACCGCTTTGGTGGCTACGCTCAATCTGGCCTGTTGGCTGAAATCACCCCGGACAAAGCGTTCCAGGA
CAAGCTGTATCCGTTTACCTGGGATGCCGTACGTTACAACGGCAAGCTGATTGCTTACCCGATCGCTGTT
GAAGCGTTATCGCTGATTTATAACAAAGATCTGCTGCCGAACCCGCCAAAAACCTGGGAAGAGATCCCGG
CGCTGGATAAAGAACTGAAAGCGAAAGGTAAGAGCGCGCTGATGTTCAACCTGCAAGAACCGTACTTCAC
CTGGCCGCTGATTGCTGCTGACGGGGGTTATGCGTTCAAGTATGAAAACGGCAAGTACGACATTAAAGAC
GTGGGCGTGGATAACGCTGGCGCGAAAGCGGGTCTGACCTTCCTGGTTGACCTGATTAAAAACAAACACA
TGAATGCAGACACCGATTACTCCATCGCAGAAGCTGCCTTTAATAAAGGCGAAACAGCGATGACCATCAA
CGGCCCGTGGGCATGGTCCAACATCGACACCAGCAAAGTGAATTATGGTGTAACGGTACTGCCGACCTTC
AAGGGTCAACCATCCAAACCGTTCGTTGGCGTGCTG
